>Addgene plasmid #143138 | TFORF1597 | addgene full sequence | sequence record 397866 | Addgene NGS Result
TTAATGTAGTCTTATGCAATACTCTTGTAGTCTTGCAACATGGTAACGATGAGTTAGCAACATGCCTTAC
AAGGAGAGAAAAAGCACCGTGCATGCCGATTGGTGGAAGTAAGGTGGTACGATCGTGCCTTATTAGGAAG
GCAACAGACGGGTCTGACATGGATTGGACGAACCACTGAATTGCCGCATTGCAGAGATATTGTATTTAAG
TGCCTAGCTCGATACATAAACGGGTCTCTCTGGTTAGACCAGATCTGAGCCTGGGAGCTCTCTGGCTAAC
TAGGGAACCCACTGCTTAAGCCTCAATAAAGCTTGCCTTGAGTGCTTCAAGTAGTGTGTGCCCGTCTGTT
GTGTGACTCTGGTAACTAGAGATCCCTCAGACCCTTTTAGTCAGTGTGGAAAATCTCTAGCAGTGGCGCC
CGAACAGGGACTTGAAAGCGAAAGGGAAACCAGAGGAGCTCTCTCGACGCAGGACTCGGCTTGCTGAAGC
GCGCACGGCAAGAGGCGAGGGGCGGCGACTGGTGAGTACGCCAAAAATTTTGACTAGCGGAGGCTAGAAG
GAGAGAGATGGGTGCGAGAGCGTCAGTATTAAGCGGGGGAGAATTAGATCGCGATGGGAAAAAATTCGGT
TAAGGCCAGGGGGAAAGAAAAAATATAAATTAAAACATATAGTATGGGCAAGCAGGGAGCTAGAACGATT
CGCAGTTAATCCTGGCCTGTTAGAAACATCAGAAGGCTGTAGACAAATACTGGGACAGCTACAACCATCC
CTTCAGACAGGATCAGAAGAACTTAGATCATTATATAATACAGTAGCAACCCTCTATTGTGTGCATCAAA
GGATAGAGATAAAAGACACCAAGGAAGCTTTAGACAAGATAGAGGAAGAGCAAAACAAAAGTAAGACCAC
CGCACAGCAAGCGGCCGCTGATCTTCAGACCTGGAGGAGGAGATATGAGGGACAATTGGAGAAGTGAATT
ATATAAATATAAAGTAGTAAAAATTGAACCATTAGGAGTAGCACCCACCAAGGCAAAGAGAAGAGTGGTG
CAGAGAGAAAAAAGAGCAGTGGGAATAGGAGCTTTGTTCCTTGGGTTCTTGGGAGCAGCAGGAAGCACTA
TGGGCGCAGCGTCAATGACGCTGACGGTACAGGCCAGACAATTATTGTCTGGTATAGTGCAGCAGCAGAA
CAATTTGCTGAGGGCTATTGAGGCGCAACAGCATCTGTTGCAACTCACAGTCTGGGGCATCAAGCAGCTC
CAGGCAAGAATCCTGGCTGTGGAAAGATACCTAAAGGATCAACAGCTCCTGGGGATTTGGGGTTGCTCTG
GAAAACTCATTTGCACCACTGCTGTGCCTTGGAATGCTAGTTGGAGTAATAAATCTCTGGAACAGATTTG
GAATCACACGACCTGGATGGAGTGGGACAGAGAAATTAACAATTACACAAGCTTAATACACTCCTTAATT
GAAGAATCGCAAAACCAGCAAGAAAAGAATGAACAAGAATTATTGGAATTAGATAAATGGGCAAGTTTGT
GGAATTGGTTTAACATAACAAATTGGCTGTGGTATATAAAATTATTCATAATGATAGTAGGAGGCTTGGT
AGGTTTAAGAATAGTTTTTGCTGTACTTTCTATAGTGAATAGAGTTAGGCAGGGATATTCACCATTATCG
TTTCAGACCCACCTCCCAACCCCGAGGGGACCCATGCATTGCATCTCAATTAGTCAGCAACCAGGTGTGG
AAAGTCCCCAGGCTCCCCAGCAGGCAGAAGTATGCAAAGCATGCGTCTCAATTAGTCAGCAACCATAGTC
CCGCCCCTAACTCCGCCCATCCCGCCCCTAACTCCGCCCAGTTCCGCCCATTCTCCGCCCCATGGCTGAC
TAATTTTTTTTATTTATGCAGAGGCCGAGGCCGCCTCGGCCTCTGAGCTATTCCAGAAGTAGTGAGGAGG
CTTTTTTGGAGGCCTAGGCTTTTGCAAAAAGCTTTCTAGAGGTACCACCGGAGCTTACCATGACCGAGTA
CAAGCCCACGGTGCGCCTCGCCACCCGCGACGACGTCCCCAGGGCCGTACGCACCCTCGCCGCCGCGTTC
GCCGACTACCCCGCCACGCGCCACACCGTCGATCCGGACCGCCACATCGAGCGGGTCACCGAGCTGCAAG
AACTCTTCCTCACGCGCGTCGGGCTCGACATCGGCAAGGTGTGGGTCGCGGACGACGGCGCCGCCGTGGC
GGTCTGGACCACGCCGGAGAGCGTCGAAGCGGGGGCGGTGTTCGCCGAGATCGGCCCGCGCATGGCCGAG
TTGAGCGGTTCCCGGCTGGCCGCGCAGCAACAGATGGAAGGCCTCCTGGCGCCGCACCGGCCCAAGGAGC
CCGCGTGGTTCCTGGCCACCGTCGGCGTCTCGCCCGACCACCAGGGCAAGGGTCTGGGCAGCGCCGTCGT
GCTCCCCGGAGTGGAGGCGGCCGAGCGCGCCGGGGTGCCCGCCTTCCTGGAGACCTCCGCGCCCCGCAAC
CTCCCCTTCTACGAGCGGCTCGGCTTCACCGTCACCGCCGACGTCGAGGTGCCCGAAGGACCGCGCACCT
GGTGCATGACCCGCAAGCCCGGTGCCAGTTAACGAATTCTAGATCTTGAGACAAATGGCAGTATTCATCC
ACAATTTTAAAAGAAAAGGGGGGATTGGGGGGTACAGTGCAGGGGAAAGAATAGTAGACATAATAGCAAC
AGACATACAAACTAAAGAATTACAAAAACAAATTACAAAAATTCAAAATTTTCGGGTTTATTACAGGGAC
AGCAGAGATCCACTTTGGCGCCGGCTCGAGGCCTGCAGGTGCAAAGATGGATAAAGTTTTAAACAGAGAG
GAATCTTTGCAGCTAATGGACCTTCTAGGTCTTGAAAGGAGTGGGAATTGGCTCCGGTGCCCGTCAGTGG
GCAGAGCGCACATCGCCCACAGTCCCCGAGAAGTTGGGGGGAGGGGTCGGCAATTGAACCGGTGCCTAGA
GAAGGTGGCGCGGGGTAAACTGGGAAAGTGATGTCGTGTACTGGCTCCGCCTTTTTCCCGAGGGTGGGGG
AGAACCGTATATAAGTGCAGTAGTCGCCGTGAACGTTCTTTTTCGCAACGGGTTTGCCGCCAGAACACAG
GTAAGTGCCGTGTGTGGTTCCCGCGGGCCTGGCCTCTTTACGGGTTATGGCCCTTGCGTGCCTTGAATTA
CTTCCACCTGGCTGCAGTACGTGATTCTTGATCCCGAGCTTCGGGTTGGAAGTGGGTGGGAGAGTTCGAG
GCCTTGCGCTTAAGGAGCCCCTTCGCCTCGTGCTTGAGTTGAGGCCTGGCCTGGGCGCTGGGGCCGCCGC
GTGCGAATCTGGTGGCACCTTCGCGCCTGTCTCGCTGCTTTCGATAAGTCTCTAGCCATTTAAAATTTTT
GATGACCTGCTGCGACGCTTTTTTTCTGGCAAGATAGTCTTGTAAATGCGGGCCAAGATCTGCACACTGG
TATTTCGGTTTTTGGGGCCGCGGGCGGCGACGGGGCCCGTGCGTCCCAGCGCACATGTTCGGCGAGGCGG
GGCCTGCGAGCGCGGCCACCGAGAATCGGACGGGGGTAGTCTCAAGCTGGCCGGCCTGCTCTGGTGCCTG
GCCTCGCGCCGCCGTGTATCGCCCCGCCCTGGGCGGCAAGGCTGGCCCGGTCGGCACCAGTTGCGTGAGC
GGAAAGATGGCCGCTTCCCGGCCCTGCTGCAGGGAGCTCAAAATGGAGGACGCGGCGCTCGGGAGAGCGG
GCGGGTGAGTCACCCACACAAAGGAAAAGGGCCTTTCCGTCCTCAGCCGTCGCTTCATGTGACTCCACGG
AGTACCGGGCGCCGTCCAGGCACCTCGATTAGTTCTCGAGCTTTTGGAGTACGTCGTCTTTAGGTTGGGG
GGAGGGGTTTTATGCGATGGAGTTTCCCCACACTGAGTGGGTGGAGACTGAAGTTAGGCCAGCTTGGCAC
TTGATGTAATTCTCCTTGGAATTTGCCCTTTTTGAGTTTGGATCTTGGTTCATTCTCAAGCCTCAGACAG
TGGTTCAAAGTTTTTTTCTTCCATTTCAGGTGTCGTGAGGCTAGCACCGCCACCATGGCTGGTGCTCAGA
CTCTGTTGACGTTCAGGGATGTGGCCATAGAATTCTCCCTGGAGGAGTGGAAATGCCTGGACCTCGCTCA
GCAGAATTTGTACAGGGATGTGATGTTGGAGAACTACAGAAACTTGTTCTCCGTTGGTCTCACTGTCTGT
AAGCCAGGCCTGATCACCTGCCTGGAGCAACGAAAAGAGCCCTGGAATGTGAAGAGACAGGAGGCAGCAG
ACGGACATCCAGCTATGTCTTCTCATTTTACCCAAGACCTTCTGCCAGAGCAGGGCATACAAGATGCATT
CCCAAAAAGAATACTGAGAGGATATGGAAATTGTGGCCTTGATAATTTATATTTAAGGAAAGACTGGGAA
AGTTTAGATGAGTGTAAGTTGCAAAAAGATTATAATGGACTTAACCAATGTTCATCAACTACCCATAGCA
AAATCTTTCAATATAATAAATATGTTAAAATCTTTGATAACTTTTCAAATTTACATAGACGTAATATAAG
TAATACTGGAGAGAAACCTTTCAAATGTCAAGAATGTGGCAAATCCTTTCAAATGCTCTCATTCCTAACT
GAACATCAGAAAATTCACACTGGAAAAAAATTCCAAAAATGTGGAGAATGTGGCAAAACCTTTATCCAGT
GCTCACACTTTACTGAACCTGAGAACATTGACACTGGAGAGAAACCTTACAAGTGTCAAGAATGTAACAA
CGTCATTAAAACTTGCTCAGTCCTTACTAAAAATAGAATTTATGCCGGAGGGGAACATTACAGATGTGAA
GAATTTGGCAAAGTATTTAACCAGTGCTCCCACCTTACTGAACATGAGCATGGTACTGAGGAAAAACCCT
GCAAATATGAAGAGTGCAGCAGTGTCTTTATCTCTTGCTCAAGCCTTTCTAATCAACAGATGATTCTTGC
TGGAGAGAAGCTCTCCAAATGTGAAACATGGTACAAAGGTTTTAACCACAGCCCAAATCCTTCCAAACAC
CAGAGAAATGAGATTGGAGGGAAACCTTTCAAATGTGAGGAATGTGACAGCATCTTCAAGTGGTTCTCAG
ACCTTACTAAACATAAGAGAATTCACACTGGTGAGAAACCATACAAATGTGACGAATGTGGGAAAGCCTA
TACACAGTCCTCACACCTCAGTGAACACAGGAGGATTCACACCGGAGAGAAACCCTACCAATGTGAAGAA
TGTGGGAAGGTCTTCAGAACTTGCTCAAGCCTTTCTAACCATAAGAGAACTCATTCTGAAGAAAAACCCT
ACACGTGTGAAGAATGTGGCAACATCTTTAAGCAGTTATCAGACCTCACTAAGCATAAGAAAACCCATAC
TGGAGAGAAGCCCTACAAATGTGACGAATGTGGAAAAAACTTTACCCAGTCCTCCAACCTTATTGTACAT
AAGAGAATTCATACTGGAGAGAAACCCTACAAGTGTGAAGAATGTGGCAGAGTCTTCATGTGGTTCTCAG
ACATTACCAAACATAAGAAAACCCATACTGGAGAGAAACCCTACAAATGTGACGAATGTGGAAAAAACTT
TACCCAGTCCTCAAACCTTATTGTACATAAGAGAATTCATACTGGAGAGAAACCCTACAAGTGTGAAAAG
TGTGGCAAAGCCTTCACCCAGTTCTCACACCTGACTGTACATGAAAGCATTCATACTTAGTAATGAACTA
GTCCGTAACTTGAAAGTATTTCGATTTCTTGGCTTTATATATCTTGTGGAAAGGACGAAGCTCCCGCTCG
ACTCAGACTGTAACGCGTTAAGTCGACAATCAACCTCTGGATTACAAAATTTGTGAAAGATTGACTGGTA
TTCTTAACTATGTTGCTCCTTTTACGCTATGTGGATACGCTGCTTTAATGCCTTTGTATCATGCTATTGC
TTCCCGTATGGCTTTCATTTTCTCCTCCTTGTATAAATCCTGGTTGCTGTCTCTTTATGAGGAGTTGTGG
CCCGTTGTCAGGCAACGTGGCGTGGTGTGCACTGTGTTTGCTGACGCAACCCCCACTGGTTGGGGCATTG
CCACCACCTGTCAGCTCCTTTCCGGGACTTTCGCTTTCCCCCTCCCTATTGCCACGGCGGAACTCATCGC
CGCCTGCCTTGCCCGCTGCTGGACAGGGGCTCGGCTGTTGGGCACTGACAATTCCGTGGTGTTGTCGGGG
AAATCATCGTCCTTTCCTTGGCTGCTCGCCTGTGTTGCCACCTGGATTCTGCGCGGGACGTCCTTCTGCT
ACGTCCCTTCGGCCCTCAATCCAGCGGACCTTCCTTCCCGCGGCCTGCTGCCGGCTCTGCGGCCTCTTCC
GCGTCTTCGCCTTCGCCCTCAGACGAGTCGGATCTCCCTTTGGGCCGCCTCCCCGCGTCGACTTTAAGAC
CAATGACTTACAAGGCAGCTGTAGATCTTAGCCACTTTTTAAAAGAAAAGGGGGGACTGGAAGGGCTAAT
TCACTCCCAACGAAGACAAGATCTGCTTTTTGCTTGTACTGGGTCTCTCTGGTTAGACCAGATCTGAGCC
TGGGAGCTCTCTGGCTAACTAGGGAACCCACTGCTTAAGCCTCAATAAAGCTTGCCTTGAGTGCTTCAAG
TAGTGTGTGCCCGTCTGTTGTGTGACTCTGGTAACTAGAGATCCCTCAGACCCTTTTAGTCAGTGTGGAA
AATCTCTAGCAGTACGTATAGTAGTTCATGTCATCTTATTATTCAGTATTTATAACTTGCAAAGAAATGA
ATATCAGAGAGTGAGAGGAACTTGTTTATTGCAGCTTATAATGGTTACAAATAAAGCAATAGCATCACAA
ATTTCACAAATAAAGCATTTTTTTCACTGCATTCTAGTTGTGGTTTGTCCAAACTCATCAATGTATCTTA
TCATGTCTGGCTCTAGCTATCCCGCCCCTAACTCCGCCCATCCCGCCCCTAACTCCGCCCAGTTCCGCCC
ATTCTCCGCCCCATGGCTGACTAATTTTTTTTATTTATGCAGAGGCCGAGGCCGCCTCGGCCTCTGAGCT
ATTCCAGAAGTAGTGAGGAGGCTTTTTTGGAGGCCTAGGGACGTACCCAATTCGCCCTATAGTGAGTCGT
ATTACGCGCGCTCACTGGCCGTCGTTTTACAACGTCGTGACTGGGAAAACCCTGGCGTTACCCAACTTAA
TCGCCTTGCAGCACATCCCCCTTTCGCCAGCTGGCGTAATAGCGAAGAGGCCCGCACCGATCGCCCTTCC
CAACAGTTGCGCAGCCTGAATGGCGAATGGG
[124 nt withheld, positions 7382-7505]
C
[91 nt withheld, positions 7507-7597]
A
[49 nt withheld, positions 7599-7647]
CCTTTGACGTTGGAGTCCACGTTCTTT
[37 nt withheld, positions 7675-7711]
ACCCTATCTCGGTCTATTCTTTTGATTTATAAGGGATTTTGCCGATTTCGGCCTATTGGTTAAAAAATGA
GCTGATTTAACAAAAATTTAACGCGAATTTTAACAAAATATTAACGCTTACAATTTAGGTGGCACTTTTC
GGGGAAATGTGCGCGGAACCCCTATTTGTTTATTTTTCTAAATACATTCAAATATGTATCCGCTCATGAG
ACAATAACCCTGATAAATGCTTCAATAATATTGAAAAAGGAAGAGTATGAGTATTCAACATTTCCGTGTC
GCCCTTATTCCCTTTTTTGCGGCATTTTGCCTTCCTGTTTTTGCTCACCCAGAAACGCTGGTGAAAGTAA
AAGATGCTGAAGATCAGTTGGGTGCACGAGTGGGTTACATCGAACTGGATCTCAACAGCGGTAAGATCCT
TGAGAGTTTTCGCCCCGAAGAACGTTTTCCAATGATGAGCACTTTTAAAGTTCTGCTATGTGGCGCGGTA
TTATCCCGTATTGACGCCGGGCAAGAGCAACTCGGTCGCCGCATACACTATTCTCAGAATGACTTGGTTG
AGTACTCACCAGTCACAGAAAAGCATCTTACGGATGGCATGACAGTAAGAGAATTATGCAGTGCTGCCAT
AACCATGAGTGATAACACTGCGGCCAACTTACTTCTGACAACGATCGGAGGACCGAAGGAGCTAACCGCT
TTTTTGCACAACATGGGGGATCATGTAACTCGCCTTGATCGTTGGGAACCGGAGCTGAATGAAGCCATAC
CAAACGACGAGCGTGACACCACGATGCCTGTAGCAATGGCAACAACGTTGCGCAAACTATTAACTGGCGA
ACTACTTACTCTAGCTTCCCGGCAACAATTAATAGACTGGATGGAGGCGGATAAAGTTGCAGGACCACTT
CTGCGCTCGGCCCTTCCGGCTGGCTGGTTTATTGCTGATAAATCTGGAGCCGGTGAGCGTGGGTCTCGCG
GTATCATTGCAGCACTGGGGCCAGATGGTAAGCCCTCCCGTATCGTAGTTATCTACACGACGGGGAGTCA
GGCAACTATGGATGAACGAAATAGACAGATCGCTGAGATAGGTGCCTCACTGATTAAGCATTGGTAACTG
TCAGACCAAGTTTACTCATATATACTTTAGATTGATTTAAAACTTCATTTTTAATTTAAAAGGATCTAGG
TGAAGATCCTTTTTGATAATCTCATGACCAAAATCCCTTAACGTGAGTTTTCGTTCCACTGAGCGTCAGA
CCCCGTAGAAAAGATCAAAGGATCTTCTTGAGATCCTTTTTTTCTGCGCGTAATCTGCTGCTTGCAAACA
AAAAAACCACCGCTACCAGCGGTGGTTTGTTTGCCGGATCAAGAGCTACCAACTCTTTTTCCGAAGGTAA
CTGGCTTCAGCAGAGCGCAGATACCAAATACTGTTCTTCTAGTGTAGCCGTAGTTAGGCCACCACTTCAA
GAACTCTGTAGCACCGCCTACATACCTCGCTCTGCTAATCCTGTTACCAGTGGCTGCTGCCAGTGGCGAT
AAGTCGTGTCTTACCGGGTTGGACTCAAGACGATAGTTACCGGATAAGGCGCAGCGGTCGGGCTGAACGG
GGGGTTCGTGCACACAGCCCAGCTTGGAGCGAACGACCTACACCGAACTGAGATACCTACAGCGTGAGCT
ATGAGAAAGCGCCACGCTTCCCGAAGGGAGAAAGGCGGACAGGTATCCGGTAAGCGGCAGGGTCGGAACA
GGAGAGCGCACGAGGGAGCTTCCAGGGGGAAACGCCTGGTATCTTTATAGTCCTGTCGGGTTTCGCCACC
TCTGACTTGAGCGTCGATTTTTGTGATGCTCGTCAGGGGGGCGGAGCCTATGGAAAAACGCCAGCAACGC
GGCCTTTTTACGGTTCCTGGCCTTTTGCTGGCCTTTTGCTCACATGTTCTTTCCTGCGTTATCCCCTGAT
TCTGTGGATAACCGTATTACCGCCTTTGAGTGAGCTGATACCGCTCGCCGCAGCCGAACGACCGAGCGCA
GCGAGTCAGTGAGCGAGGAAGCGGAAGAGCGCCCAATACGCAAACCGCCTCTCCCCGCGCGTTGGCCGAT
TCATTAATGCAGCTGGCACGACAGGTTTCCCGACTGGAAAGCGGGCAGTGAGCGCAACGCAATTAATGTG
AGTTAGCTCACTCATTAGGCACCCCAGGCTTTACACTTTATGCTTCCGGCTCGTATGTTGTGTGGAATTG
TGAGCGGATAACAATTTCACACAGGAAACAGCTATGACCATGATTACGCCAAGCGCGCAATTAACCCTCA
CTAAAGGGAACAAAAGCTGGAGCTGCAAGC
Features (pLannotate 1.2.2; 31 found; start..end, strand, type, name):
      5..231     +  promoter       RSV promoter: Rous sarcoma virus enhancer/promoter
    232..412     +  LTR            5' LTR (truncated): truncated 5' long terminal repeat (LTR) from HIV-1
    459..584     +  misc_feature   HIV-1 Ψ: packaging signal of human immunodeficiency virus type 1
    568..931     +  CDS            HIV-1 gag (fragment): gag protein from human immunodeficiency virus 1; gag
   1077..1310    +  misc_feature   RRE: The Rev response element (RRE) of HIV-1 allows for Rev-dependent mRNA export from the nucleus to the cytoplasm.
   1687..1713    +  CDS            Rev (fragment): human immunodeficiency virus 1 (HIV-1) Rev protein; rev; enhances nuclear export of unspliced and incompletely spliced viral mRNAs
   1720..1743    +  promoter       SV40 promoter (fragment): SV40 early promoter
   1744..1815    +  promoter       SV40 promoter (fragment): SV40 enhancer and early promoter
   1839..1974    +  rep_origin     SV40 ori: SV40 origin of replication
   2020..2616    +  CDS            PuroR (fragment): puromycin N-acetyltransferase; pac from Streptomyces; confers resistance to puromycin
   2665..2782    +  misc_feature   cPPT/CTS: central polypurine tract and central termination sequence of HIV-1
   2847..2913    +  CDS            small t antigen (fragment): SV40 (simian virus 40) small t antigen
   2920..4098    +  promoter       EF-1α promoter: strong constitutive promoter for human elongation factor EF-1α
   4130..5185    +  CDS            ZNF195 (fragment): ZN195_HUMAN - Also known as ZNFP104. Experimental evidence at protein level: Swiss-Prot protein existence level 1. May be involved in transcriptional regulation. From Homo sapiens (Human).
   5813..5866    +  promoter       U6 promoter (fragment): RNA polymerase III promoter for human U6 snRNA
   5908..6496    +  misc_feature   WPRE: woodchuck hepatitis virus posttranscriptional regulatory element
   6547..6566    +  misc_feature   cPPT/CTS (fragment): central polypurine tract and central termination sequence of HIV-1
   6568..6801    +  LTR            3' LTR (ΔU3): self-inactivating 3' long terminal repeat (LTR) from HIV-1
   6879..7000    +  polyA_signal   SV40 poly(A) signal: SV40 polyadenylation signal
   7040..7175    +  rep_origin     SV40 ori: SV40 origin of replication
   7196..7214    -  promoter       T7 promoter: promoter for bacteriophage T7 RNA polymerase
   7222..7377    +  CDS            lacZα (fragment): LacZα fragment of β-galactosidase; lacZ fragment
   7382..7810    +  rep_origin     f1 ori (sequence partly withheld): f1 bacteriophage origin of replication; arrow indicates direction of (+) strand synthesis
   7863..7967    +  promoter       AmpR promoter: bla
   7968..8828    +  CDS            AmpR: β-lactamase; bla; confers resistance to ampicillin, carbenicillin, and related antibiotics
   8999..9587    +  rep_origin     ori: high-copy-number ColE1/pMB1/pBR322/pUC origin of replication
   9770..9862    +  CDS            lacI (fragment): lac repressor; lacI; The lac repressor binds to the lac operator to inhibit transcription in E. coli. This inhibition can be relieved by adding lactose or isopropyl-β-D-thiogalactopyranoside (IPTG).
   9875..9896    +  protein_bind   CAP binding site: CAP binding activates transcription in the presence of cAMP. E. coli catabolite activator protein
   9911..9941    +  promoter       lac promoter: promoter for the E. coli lac operon
   9949..9965    +  protein_bind   lac operator: The lac repressor binds to the lac operator to inhibit transcription in E. coli. This inhibition can be relieved by adding lactose or isopropyl-β-D-thiogalactopyranoside (IPTG). lac repressor encoded by lacI
  10010..10028   +  promoter       T3 promoter: promoter for bacteriophage T3 RNA polymerase
