[The description below was written by a language model from this plasmid's Addgene catalogue record and pLannotate feature annotations shown in this document.]
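Description:
TFORF1597 is a third-generation-style, self-inactivating lentiviral expression plasmid built on the pLX_TRC317 backbone and carrying the human zinc-finger transcription factor ZNF195 as its open reading frame. It belongs to a large barcoded collection of transcription factor ORFs. In bacteria it is maintained through a high-copy ColE1/pUC-type origin and selected with ampicillin via the β-lactamase gene. An f1 origin and remnants of a lac/lacZα cloning region with flanking T7 and T3 promoters are also present in the backbone. The depositor notes that recombination can occur, as is common for plasmids with repeated LTRs.

The viral portion begins with an RSV promoter fused to a truncated HIV-1 5' LTR, which drives Tat-independent production of the genomic RNA in packaging cells. It is followed by the Ψ packaging signal with a gag fragment, the Rev response element for nuclear export, and a cPPT/CTS. It ends in a ΔU3 3' LTR followed by an SV40 polyadenylation signal. Within this unit, an SV40 promoter/origin segment precedes the puromycin N-acetyltransferase gene, allowing selection of transduced mammalian cells. A separate EF-1α promoter drives constitutive expression of ZNF195, with a WPRE downstream to enhance transcript stability and expression. The annotation software matches only part of the recorded 1787 bp insert to ZNF195, and it does not label the unique 24-bp barcode described in the catalogue entry, so the barcode's exact position is not stated. A short U6 promoter fragment sits between the ORF and the WPRE. The construct is intended for overexpressing ZNF195 in mammalian cells, either individually or in pooled screens where barcode readout identifies which transcription factor each cell received.
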