Addgene plasmid #143138: TFORF1597
Purpose: Lentiviral vector for overexpressing transcription factor ORFs with unique 24-bp barcodes. Barcodes facilitate identification of transcription factors in pooled screens.
Depositing lab: Feng Zhang. Depositing organization: Broad Institute. Publication: A transcription factor atlas of directed differentiation. Joung J, Ma S, Tay T, Geiger-Schuller KR, Kirchgatterer PC, Verdine VK, Guo B, Arias-Garcia MA, Allen WE, Singh A, Kuksenko O, Abudayyeh OO, Gootenberg JS, Fu Z, Macrae RK, Buenrostro JD, Regev A, Zhang F. Cell. 2023 Jan 5;186(1):209-229.e26. doi: 10.1016/j.cell.2022.11.026. PubMed 36608654.
Backbone
  Vector backbone: pLX_TRC317
  Backbone manufacturer: Broad Institute Genetic Perturbation Platform
  Backbone size w/o insert (bp): 8264
  Vector type: Mammalian Expression, Lentiviral
  Selectable markers: Puromycin
Growth in bacteria
  Bacterial resistance: Ampicillin, 100 μg/mL
  Growth temperature: 37°C
  Growth strain: NEB Stable
  Copy number: High Copy
Gene/Insert
  Gene/Insert name: ZNF195
  Species: H. sapiens (human)
  Insert size (bp): 1787
  Entrez Gene: ZNF195 (a.k.a. DKFZp666D035)
  Promoter: EF1a
  Cloning method: Unknown
  Sequencing primers: 5′ GGGTGGAGACTGAAGTTAGGCCAG; 3′ CACATAGCGTAAAAGGAGCAACATAG
Terms and licenses: Academic/Nonprofit Terms; Industry Terms: Not Available to Industry
Depositor comments: NM_001256825,NM_001242843,ENST00000343338,ENST00000429541 . The transcription factor ORF portion of this plasmid was synthesized by Genewiz. Please test multiple small colonies in case of plasmid recombination. To make this collection available in a timely manner, a portion of this collection was not fully sequenced by Addgene. If an Addgene verified full plasmid sequence is not available, please contact us prior to placing an order to request the full sequence.
How to cite: TFORF1597 was a gift from Feng Zhang (Addgene plasmid # 143138 ; http://n2t.net/addgene:143138 ; RRID:Addgene_143138)
