>Addgene plasmid #143138 | TFORF1597 | depositor partial sequence | sequence record 281552 | Insert
ACCGCCACCATGGCTGGTGCTCAGACTCTGTTGACGTTCAGGGATGTGGCCATAGAATTCTCCCTGGAGG
AGTGGAAATGCCTGGACCTCGCTCAGCAGAATTTGTACAGGGATGTGATGTTGGAGAACTACAGAAACTT
GTTCTCCGTTGGTCTCACTGTCTGTAAGCCAGGCCTGATCACCTGCCTGGAGCAACGAAAAGAGCCCTGG
AATGTGAAGAGACAGGAGGCAGCAGACGGACATCCAGCTATGTCTTCTCATTTTACCCAAGACCTTCTGC
CAGAGCAGGGCATACAAGATGCATTCCCAAAAAGAATACTGAGAGGATATGGAAATTGTGGCCTTGATAA
TTTATATTTAAGGAAAGACTGGGAAAGTTTAGATGAGTGTAAGTTGCAAAAAGATTATAATGGACTTAAC
CAATGTTCATCAACTACCCATAGCAAAATCTTTCAATATAATAAATATGTTAAAATCTTTGATAACTTTT
CAAATTTACATAGACGTAATATAAGTAATACTGGAGAGAAACCTTTCAAATGTCAAGAATGTGGCAAATC
CTTTCAAATGCTCTCATTCCTAACTGAACATCAGAAAATTCACACTGGAAAAAAATTCCAAAAATGTGGA
GAATGTGGCAAAACCTTTATCCAGTGCTCACACTTTACTGAACCTGAGAACATTGACACTGGAGAGAAAC
CTTACAAGTGTCAAGAATGTAACAACGTCATTAAAACTTGCTCAGTCCTTACTAAAAATAGAATTTATGC
CGGAGGGGAACATTACAGATGTGAAGAATTTGGCAAAGTATTTAACCAGTGCTCCCACCTTACTGAACAT
GAGCATGGTACTGAGGAAAAACCCTGCAAATATGAAGAGTGCAGCAGTGTCTTTATCTCTTGCTCAAGCC
TTTCTAATCAACAGATGATTCTTGCTGGAGAGAAGCTCTCCAAATGTGAAACATGGTACAAAGGTTTTAA
CCACAGCCCAAATCCTTCCAAACACCAGAGAAATGAGATTGGAGGGAAACCTTTCAAATGTGAGGAATGT
GACAGCATCTTCAAGTGGTTCTCAGACCTTACTAAACATAAGAGAATTCACACTGGTGAGAAACCATACA
AATGTGACGAATGTGGGAAAGCCTATACACAGTCCTCACACCTCAGTGAACACAGGAGGATTCACACCGG
AGAGAAACCCTACCAATGTGAAGAATGTGGGAAGGTCTTCAGAACTTGCTCAAGCCTTTCTAACCATAAG
AGAACTCATTCTGAAGAAAAACCCTACACGTGTGAAGAATGTGGCAACATCTTTAAGCAGTTATCAGACC
TCACTAAGCATAAGAAAACCCATACTGGAGAGAAGCCCTACAAATGTGACGAATGTGGAAAAAACTTTAC
CCAGTCCTCCAACCTTATTGTACATAAGAGAATTCATACTGGAGAGAAACCCTACAAGTGTGAAGAATGT
GGCAGAGTCTTCATGTGGTTCTCAGACATTACCAAACATAAGAAAACCCATACTGGAGAGAAACCCTACA
AATGTGACGAATGTGGAAAAAACTTTACCCAGTCCTCAAACCTTATTGTACATAAGAGAATTCATACTGG
AGAGAAACCCTACAAGTGTGAAAAGTGTGGCAAAGCCTTCACCCAGTTCTCACACCTGACTGTACATGAA
AGCATTCATACTTAGTAATGAACTAGTCCGTAACTTGAAAGTATTTCGATTTCTTGGCTTTATATATCTT
GTGGAAAGGACGAAGCTCCCGCTCGACTCAGACTGTA
