>Addgene plasmid #143138 | TFORF1597 | depositor partial sequence | sequence record 281553 | Barcode
AGCTCCCGCTCGACTCAGACTGTA
